>Addgene plasmid #179111 | pDY0312 PhiBT Integrase | addgene full sequence | sequence record 354284 | Addgene NGS Result
GATTCGACATTGATTATTGACTAGTTATTAATAGTAATCAATTACGGGGTCATTAGTTCATAGCCCATAT
ATGGAGTTCCGCGTTACATAACTTACGGTAAATGGCCCGCCTGGCTGACCGCCCAACGACCCCCGCCCAT
TGACGTCAATAATGACGTATGTTCCCATAGTAACGCCAATAGGGACTTTCCATTGACGTCAATGGGTGGA
GTATTTACGGTAAACTGCCCACTTGGCAGTACATCAAGTGTATCATATGCCAAGTACGCCCCCTATTGAC
GTCAATGACGGTAAATGGCCCGCCTGGCATTATGCCCAGTACATGACCTTATGGGACTTTCCTACTTGGC
AGTACATCTACGTATTAGTCATCGCTATTACCATGGTCGAGGTGAGCCCCACGTTCTGCTTCACTCTCCC
CATCTCCCCCCCCTCCCCACCCCCAATTTTGTATTTATTTATTTTTTAATTATTTTGTGCAGCGATGGGG
GCGGGGGGGGGGGGGGGGCGCGCGCCRGGSGGGGSGGGGSGGGGSGRGGGGSGGGGSGGGGSGAGGCGGA
GAGGTGCGGCGGCAGCCAATCAGAGCGGCGCGCTCCGAAAGTTTCCTTTTATGGCGAGGCGGCGGCGGCG
GCGGCCCTATAAAAAGCGAAGCGCGCGGCGGGCGGGAGTCGCTGCGCGCTGCCTTCGCCCCGTGCCCCGC
TCCGCCGCCGCCTCGCGCCGCCCGCCCCGGCTCTGACTGACCGCGTTACTCCCACAGGTGAGCGGGCGGG
ACGGCCCTTCTCCTCCGGGCTGTAATTAGCGCTTGGTTTAATGACGGCTTGTTTCTTTTCTGTGGCTGCG
TGAAAGCCTTGAGGGGCTCCGGGAGGGCCCTTTGTGCGGGGGGAGCGGCTCGGGGGGTGCGTGCGTGTGT
GTGTGCGTGGGGAGCGCCGCGTGCGGCTCCGCGCTGCCCGGCGGCTGTGAGCGCTGCGGGCGCGGCGCGG
GGCTTTGTGCGCTCCGCAGTGTGCGCGAGGGGAGCGCGGCCGGGGGCGGTGCCCCGCGGTGCGGGGGGGG
CTGCGAGGGGAACAAAGGCTGCGTGCGGGGTGTGTGCGTGGGGGGGTGAGCAGGGGGTGTGGGCGCGTCG
GTCGGGCTGCAACCCCCCCTGCACCCCCCTCCCCGAGTTGCTGAGCACGGCCCGGCTTCGGGTGCGGGGC
TCCGTACGGGGCGTGGCGCGGGGCTCGCCGTGCCGGGCGGGGGGTGGCGGCAGGTGGGGGTGCCGGGCGG
GGCGGGGCCGCCTCGGGCCGGGGAGGGCTCGGGGGAGGGGCGCGGCGGCCCCCGGAGCGCCGGCGGCTGT
CGAGGCGCGGCGAGCCGCAGCCATTGCCTTTTATGGTAATCGTGCGAGAGGGCGCAGGGACTTCCTTTGT
CCCAAATCTGTGCGGAGCCGAAATCTGGGAGGCGCCGCCGCACCCCCTCTAGCGGGCGCGGGGCGAAGCG
GTGCGGCGCCGGCAGGAAGGAAATGGGCGGGGAGGGCCTTCGTGCGTCGCCGCGCCGCCGTCCCCTTCTC
CCTCTCCAGCCTCGGGGCTGTCCGCGGGGGGACGGCTGCCTTCGGGGGGGACGGGGCAGGGCGGGGTTCG
GCTTCTGGCGTGTGACCGGCGGCTCTAGAGCCTCTGCTAACCATGTTCATGCCTTCTTCTTTTTCCTACA
GATCCTTAATTAATAATACGACTCACTATAGGGGGTCGACCCGCCACCATGCCCAAGAAGAAACGGAAAG
TGATGAGCCCCTTTATCGCCCCGGACGTGCCCGAGCACCTCCTGGACACTGTGCGCGTCTTTCTGTACGC
CCGTCAGAGTAAAGGACGGTCAGATGGATCTGACGTGTCCACCGAAGCACAGCTCGCTGCCGGACGGGCC
CTTGTTGCCTCAAGAAACGCACAAGGGGGAGCTAGATGGGTGGTGGCGGGCGAATTCGTGGATGTGGGCA
GATCAGGGTGGGACCCGAATGTGACACGCGCCGACTTCGAAAGAATGATGGGCGAGGTGCGCGCCGGTGA
GGGAGACGTAGTGGTGGTTAATGAACTGAGTCGCCTTACGAGGAAGGGCGCCCACGACGCTCTGGAGATC
GATAACGAACTCAAAAAACACGGTGTGCGGTTCATGAGCGTGCTGGAACCATTCCTGGATACCAGCACCC
CAATCGGTGTCGCGATCTTTGCCCTGATTGCCGCGCTCGCTAAACAGGATTCAGACCTTAAAGCTGAGCG
GCTGAAGGGGGCTAAAGATGAGATCGCTGCCTTGGGGGGTGTGCACAGCTCATCTGCGCCATTCGGCATG
AGGGCGGTCAGAAAGAAAGTGGATAACCTGGTCATATCTGTTCTGGAGCCTGATGAGGACAACCCGGACC
ACGTTGAGCTTGTGGAACGGATGGCTAAGATGTCTTTCGAAGGCGTCAGCGATAACGCAATTGCCACAAC
ATTTGAGAAGGAGAAAATCCCCTCTCCGGGGATGGCTGAGAGACGAGCCACGGAGAAGAGGCTTGCTTCT
ATTAAGGCACGGAGGCTCAATGGCGCCGAAAAGCCGATCATGTGGCGGGCGCAGACAGTTAGATGGATTC
TTAACCATCCCGCGATTGGTGGATTCGCATTCGAGCGGGTGAAACACGGAAAAGCCCACATCAACGTGAT
ACGAAGAGATCCCGGCGGCAAACCCCTTACCCCTCACACTGGTATCCTGTCTGGATCCAAGTGGTTGGAA
CTCCAGGAGAAGAGAAGCGGGAAAAATCTCTCCGACCGCAAACCAGGTGCCGAAGTGGAACCTACGCTGC
TTTCCGGGTGGAGATTTCTGGGATGTCGGATATGCGGTGGGTCAATGGGCCAGTCCCAAGGGGGCCGTAA
GAGGAATGGGGACTTGGCTGAGGGCAATTACATGTGTGCAAACCCAAAGGGGCACGGCGGTCTGAGCGTC
AAGAGGTCTGAGCTTGATGAATTCGTGGCATCAAAAGTCTGGGCCAGGTTGCGCACGGCTGACATGGAGG
ATGAACATGACCAAGCATGGATTGCAGCTGCAGCTGAACGGTTTGCTTTGCAGCACGACCTGGCGGGGGT
AGCTGACGAGCGACGGGAGCAACAAGCTCACCTGGATAACGTTCGGAGATCAATAAAAGATCTCCAGGCG
GATAGGAAGGCAGGTCTCTACGTGGGACGCGAAGAACTGGAGACCTGGCGCAGTACCGTCCTGCAATATA
GGAGCTACGAGGCTGAGTGTACTACTAGGTTGGCTGAGCTGGATGAAAAAATGAATGGATCCACCCGGGT
GCCTTCAGAATGGTTTAGCGGCGAGGACCCAACCGCGGAAGGAGGCATATGGGCGAGCTGGGATGTCTAT
GAGCGCCGGGAGTTTCTCAGCTTTTTTTTGGACTCCGTAATGGTTGACAGGGGCAGACATCCTGAAACCA
AGAAATATATACCATTGAAAGACCGGGTGACCTTAAAGTGGGCGGAGCTGTTAAAGGAAGAGGATGAAGC
AAGCGAGGCCACAGAACGGGAGCTGGCAGCTCTTTAGGTCAGAGCTCGCTGATCAGCCTCGACTGTGCCT
TCTAGTTGCCAGCCATCTGTTGTTTGCCCCTCCCCCGTGCCTTCCTTGACCCTGGAAGGTGCCACTCCCA
CTGTCCTTTCCTAATAAAATGAGGAAATTGCATCGCATTGTCTGAGTAGGTGTCATTCTATTCTGGGGGG
TGGGGTGGGGCAGGACAGCAAGGGGGAGGATTGGGAAGACAATAGCAGGCATGCTGGGGATGCGGTGGGC
TCTATGGCTTCTGAGGCGGAAAGAACCAGCTGGGGCTCGAGATCCACTAGTTCTAGCCTCGAGGCTAGAG
CGGCCGCCACTGGCCGTCGTTTTACAACGTCGTGACTGGGAAAACCCTGGCGTTACCCAACTTAATCGCC
TTGCAGCACATCCCCCTTTCGCCAGCTGGCGTAATAGCGAAGAGGCCCGCACCGATCGCCCTTCCCAACA
GTTGCGCAGCCTGAATGGCGAATGGAAATTGTAAGCGTTAATATTTTGTTAAAATTCGCGTTAAATTTTT
GTTAAATCAGCTCATTTTTTAACCAATAGGCCGAAATCGGCAAAATCCCTTATAAATCAAAAGAATAGAC
CGAGATAGGGT
[37 nt withheld, positions 4142-4178]
AAAGAACGTGGACTCCAACGTCAAAGG
[49 nt withheld, positions 4206-4254]
T
[91 nt withheld, positions 4256-4346]
G
[124 nt withheld, positions 4348-4471]
CAGGTGGCACTTTTCGGGGAAATGTGCGCGGAACCCCTATTTGTTTATTTTTCTAAATACATTCAAATAT
GTATCCGCTCATGAGACAATAACCCTGATAAATGCTTCAATAATATTGAAAAAGGAAGAGTATGAGTATT
CAACATTTCCGTGTCGCCCTTATTCCCTTTTTTGCGGCATTTTGCCTTCCTGTTTTTGCTCACCCAGAAA
CGCTGGTGAAAGTAAAAGATGCTGAAGATCAGTTGGGTGCACGAGTGGGTTACATCGAACTGGATCTCAA
CAGCGGTAAGATCCTTGAGAGTTTTCGCCCCGAAGAACGTTTTCCAATGATGAGCACTTTTAAAGTTCTG
CTATGTGGCGCGGTATTATCCCGTATTGACGCCGGGCAAGAGCAACTCGGTCGCCGCATACACTATTCTC
AGAATGACTTGGTTGAGTACTCACCAGTCACAGAAAAGCATCTTACGGATGGCATGACAGTAAGAGAATT
ATGCAGTGCTGCCATAACCATGAGTGATAACACTGCGGCCAACTTACTTCTGACAACGATCGGAGGACCG
AAGGAGCTAACCGCTTTTTTGCACAACATGGGGGATCATGTAACTCGCCTTGATCGTTGGGAACCGGAGC
TGAATGAAGCCATACCAAACGACGAGCGTGACACCACGATGCCTGTAGCAATGGCAACAACGTTGCGCAA
ACTATTAACTGGCGAACTACTTACTCTAGCTTCCCGGCAACAATTAATAGACTGGATGGAGGCGGATAAA
GTTGCAGGACCACTTCTGCGCTCGGCCCTTCCGGCTGGCTGGTTTATTGCTGATAAATCTGGAGCCGGTG
AGCGTGGGTCTCGCGGTATCATTGCAGCACTGGGGCCAGATGGTAAGCCCTCCCGTATCGTAGTTATCTA
CACGACGGGGAGTCAGGCAACTATGGATGAACGAAATAGACAGATCGCTGAGATAGGTGCCTCACTGATT
AAGCATTGGTAACTGTCAGACCAAGTTTACTCATATATACTTTAGATTGATTTAAAACTTCATTTTTAAT
TTAAAAGGATCTAGGTGAAGATCCTTTTTGATAATCTCATGACCAAAATCCCTTAACGTGAGTTTTCGTT
CCACTGAGCGTCAGACCCCGTAGAAAAGATCAAAGGATCTTCTTGAGATCCTTTTTTTCTGCGCGTAATC
TGCTGCTTGCAAACAAAAAAACCACCGCTACCAGCGGTGGTTTGTTTGCCGGATCAAGAGCTACCAACTC
TTTTTCCGAAGGTAACTGGCTTCAGCAGAGCGCAGATACCAAATACTGTTCTTCTAGTGTAGCCGTAGTT
AGGCCACCACTTCAAGAACTCTGTAGCACCGCCTACATACCTCGCTCTGCTAATCCTGTTACCAGTGGCT
GCTGCCAGTGGCGATAAGTCGTGTCTTACCGGGTTGGACTCAAGACGATAGTTACCGGATAAGGCGCAGC
GGTCGGGCTGAACGGGGGGTTCGTGCACACAGCCCAGCTTGGAGCGAACGACCTACACCGAACTGAGATA
CCTACAGCGTGAGCTATGAGAAAGCGCCACGCTTCCCGAAGGGAGAAAGGCGGACAGGTATCCGGTAAGC
GGCAGGGTCGGAACAGGAGAGCGCACGAGGGAGCTTCCAGGGGGAAACGCCTGGTATCTTTATAGTCCTG
TCGGGTTTCGCCACCTCTGACTTGAGCGTCGATTTTTGTGATGCTCGTCAGGGGGGCGGAGCCTATGGAA
AAACGCCAGCAACGCGGCCTTTTTACGGTTCCTGGCCTTTTGCTGGCCTTTTGCTCACATGTTCTTTCCT
GCGTTATCCCCTGATTCTGTGGATAACCGTATTACCGCCTTTGAGTGAGCTGATACCGCTCGCCGCAGCC
GAACGACCGAGCGCAGCGAGTCAGTGAGCGAGGAAGCGGAAGAGCGCCCAATACGCAAACCGCCTCTCCC
CGCGCGTTGGCCGATTCATTAATGCAGCTGGCACGACAGGTTTCCCGACTGGAAAGCGGGCAGTGAGCGC
AACGCAATTAATGTGAGTTAGCTCACTCATTAGGCACCCCAGGCTTTACACTTTATGCTTCCGGCTCGTA
TGTTGTGTGGAATTGTGAGCGGATAACAATTTCACACAGGAAACAGCTATGACCATGAGGCGCGCCG
Features (pLannotate 1.2.2; 15 found; start..end, strand, type, name):
      6..385     +  enhancer       CMV enhancer: human cytomegalovirus immediate early enhancer
    387..664     +  promoter       chicken β-actin promoter: No description available
    665..1681    +  intron         chimeric intron: chimera between introns from chicken β-actin and rabbit β-globin
   1694..1712    +  promoter       T7 promoter: promoter for bacteriophage T7 RNA polymerase
   3563..3787    +  polyA_signal   bGH poly(A) signal: bovine growth hormone polyadenylation signal
   3791..3812    +  promoter       SV40 promoter (fragment): SV40 enhancer and early promoter
   3858..4012    +  CDS            lacZα (fragment): LacZα fragment of β-galactosidase; lacZ fragment
   4043..4471    -  rep_origin     f1 ori (sequence partly withheld): f1 bacteriophage origin of replication; arrow indicates direction of (+) strand synthesis
   4498..4602    +  promoter       AmpR promoter: bla
   4603..5463    +  CDS            AmpR: β-lactamase; bla; confers resistance to ampicillin, carbenicillin, and related antibiotics
   5634..6222    +  rep_origin     ori: high-copy-number ColE1/pMB1/pBR322/pUC origin of replication
   6405..6497    +  CDS            lacI (fragment): lac repressor; lacI; The lac repressor binds to the lac operator to inhibit transcription in E. coli. This inhibition can be relieved by adding lactose or isopropyl-β-D-thiogalactopyranoside (IPTG).
   6510..6531    +  protein_bind   CAP binding site: CAP binding activates transcription in the presence of cAMP. E. coli catabolite activator protein
   6546..6576    +  promoter       lac promoter: promoter for the E. coli lac operon
   6584..6600    +  protein_bind   lac operator: The lac repressor binds to the lac operator to inhibit transcription in E. coli. This inhibition can be relieved by adding lactose or isopropyl-β-D-thiogalactopyranoside (IPTG). lac repressor encoded by lacI
