[The description below was written by a language model from this plasmid's Addgene catalogue record and pLannotate feature annotations shown in this document.]
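Description:
pDY0312 PhiBT Integrase is a 6.6 kb mammalian expression plasmid, listed on a pCMV backbone and catalogued under the CRISPR vector type, that was built to express the PhiBT integrase. It is maintained in E. coli through a high-copy ColE1/pUC-type origin and selected with ampicillin via the β-lactamase gene and its native promoter. An f1 origin is also present, along with leftover cloning-vector elements (lac promoter, operator and CAP site, and fragments of lacZα and lacI) and a short SV40 promoter fragment, none of which appears to serve the payload.

Although the backbone is named pCMV, the annotated expression cassette has a CAG-type arrangement: the CMV immediate-early enhancer, the chicken β-actin promoter and a chimeric chicken β-actin/rabbit β-globin intron, which together give strong constitutive transcription in many mammalian cell types. A T7 promoter follows the intron and could support in vitro transcription or serve as a sequencing primer site. The cassette ends in a bovine growth hormone polyadenylation signal. The roughly 1.8 kb interval between the T7 promoter and the poly(A) signal carries no annotation in the feature table. It is the presumed location of the integrase coding sequence, but the record does not confirm this, nor does it state whether tags, localisation signals or codon optimisation are included.

The plasmid carries no Cas protein or guide RNA elements. It comes from work on inserting large DNA sequences into genomes with CRISPR-directed integrases, without double-strand cleavage. Its likely use is to supply the integrase by transfection so that recombination at attachment sites can be tested, although the record itself gives only "integrase expression vector" as the purpose.
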