Addgene plasmid #179111: pDY0312 PhiBT Integrase
Purpose: PhiBT Integrase expression vector
Depositing lab: Omar Abudayyeh & Jonathan Gootenberg. Depositing organization: Massachusetts Institute of Technology. Publication: Drag-and-drop genome insertion of large sequences without double-strand DNA cleavage using CRISPR-directed integrases. Yarnall MTN, Ioannidi EI, Schmitt-Ulms C, Krajeski RN, Lim J, Villiger L, Zhou W, Jiang K, Garushyants SK, Roberts N, Zhang L, Vakulskas CA, Walker JA 2nd, Kadina AP, Zepeda AE, Holden K, Ma H, Xie J, Gao G, Foquet L, Bial G, Donnelly SK, Miyata Y, Radiloff DR, Henderson JM, Ujita A, Abudayyeh OO, Gootenberg JS. Nat Biotechnol. 2022 Nov 24. doi: 10.1038/s41587-022-01527-4. PubMed 36424489.
Backbone
  Vector backbone: pCMV
  Vector type: CRISPR
Growth in bacteria
  Bacterial resistance: Ampicillin, 100 μg/mL
  Growth temperature: 37°C
  Growth strain: NEB Stable
  Copy number: Unknown
Gene/Insert
  Gene/Insert name: PhiBT Integrase
Terms and licenses: Academic/Nonprofit Terms; Industry Terms: Not Available to Industry
Depositor comments: Please visit https://doi.org/10.1101/2021.11.01.466786 for bioRxiv preprint.
How to cite: pDY0312 PhiBT Integrase was a gift from Omar Abudayyeh & Jonathan Gootenberg (Addgene plasmid # 179111 ; http://n2t.net/addgene:179111 ; RRID:Addgene_179111)
